Addgene plasmid #139190: pSB-Bleo Gal4 tBFP
Purpose: Gal4-inducible tag blue fluorescent protein (tBFP) in pSB-Bleo Gal4 Sleeping Beauty backbone.
Depositing lab: Neal Devaraj. Depositing organization: University of California, San Diego (UCSD).
Backbone
  Vector backbone: pUC19
  Total vector size (bp): 5230
  Vector type: Mammalian Expression ; Transposon
  Selectable markers: Bleomycin
Growth in bacteria
  Bacterial resistance: Ampicillin, 100 μg/mL
  Growth temperature: 37°C
  Growth strain: NEB Stable
  Copy number: High Copy
Gene/Insert
  Gene/Insert name: tBFP (alt name: tag BFP)
  Insert size (bp): 699
  Promoter: Gal4 CMV
  Cloning method: Gibson Cloning
  Sequencing primers: 5′ AGCTCGTTTAGTGAACCGTCAGATC; 3′ gatgagtttggacaaaccac
Terms and licenses: Academic/Nonprofit Terms; Industry Terms: Not Available to Industry
Depositor comments: SB-transposon with Gal4 inducible tagBFP and constitutive bleomycin resistance.
How to cite: pSB-Bleo Gal4 tBFP was a gift from Neal Devaraj (Addgene plasmid # 139190 ; http://n2t.net/addgene:139190 ; RRID:Addgene_139190)
