[The description below was written by a language model from this plasmid's Addgene catalogue record and pLannotate feature annotations shown in this document.]
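Description:
pSB-Bleo Gal4 tBFP is a roughly 5.2 kb mammalian expression plasmid built on a pUC19 backbone and configured as a Sleeping Beauty transposon, so that its cargo can be stably integrated into the genome of mammalian cells when a Sleeping Beauty transposase is supplied. In bacteria it is maintained at high copy through the ColE1/pUC origin and selected with ampicillin via the β-lactamase gene and its native promoter. The annotated feature table does not pick out the transposon inverted terminal repeats, but the catalogue entry and depositor comments identify the construct as an SB transposon. Small fragments annotated as bom, M13 ori, SV40 promoter and large T antigen appear to be backbone or cassette remnants rather than functional units.

The payload is a Gal4-inducible reporter cassette. A mammalian codon-optimised TagBFP coding sequence, encoding a monomeric blue fluorescent protein, sits downstream of a minimal CMV promoter and is terminated by an SV40 polyadenylation signal. The record names the promoter "Gal4 CMV", implying Gal4 binding (UAS) sites upstream of the minimal promoter, although these sites are not individually annotated. On its own a minimal CMV promoter gives little transcription, so blue fluorescence should depend on a Gal4 DNA-binding domain fused to a transcriptional activator being present in the cell. A second cassette expresses BleoR (Sh ble) constitutively with a bGH polyadenylation signal, allowing selection of integrants with bleomycin-family drugs; the promoter driving it is not identified in the feature table. The construct is suited to generating stable reporter cell lines that read out Gal4-based synthetic transcription factor or receptor activity.
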