Features (pLannotate 1.2.2; 12 found; start..end, strand, type, name):
    338..374     +  promoter       minimal CMV promoter (fragment): human cytomegalovirus (CMV) immediate early promoter
    489..1190    +  CDS            TagBFP: monomeric blue fluorescent protein mammalian codon-optimized
   1239..1360    -  polyA_signal   SV40 poly(A) signal: SV40 polyadenylation signal
   1383..1451    -  CDS            large T antigen (fragment): large T antigen from SV40 (simian virus 40)
   2120..2494    +  CDS            BleoR: antibiotic-binding protein; Sh ble from Streptoalloteichus hindustanus; confers resistance to bleomycin, phleomycin, and Zeocin™
   2555..2775    +  polyA_signal   bGH poly(A) signal: bovine growth hormone polyadenylation signal
   2779..2800    +  promoter       SV40 promoter (fragment): SV40 enhancer and early promoter
   3272..3860    -  rep_origin     ori: high-copy-number ColE1/pMB1/pBR322/pUC origin of replication
   4031..4891    -  CDS            AmpR: β-lactamase; bla; confers resistance to ampicillin, carbenicillin, and related antibiotics
   4892..4996    -  promoter       AmpR promoter: bla
   5023..5073    +  misc_feature   bom (fragment): basis of mobility region from pBR322
   5074..5104    -  rep_origin     M13 ori (fragment): M13 bacteriophage origin of replication; arrow indicates direction of (+) strand synthesis
>Addgene plasmid #139190 | pSB-Bleo Gal4 tBFP | addgene full sequence | sequence record 309397 | Addgene NGS Result
CATCTACTTTGTGCATGACACAAGTCATTTTTCCAACAATTGTTTACAGACAGATTATTTCACTTATAAT
TCACTGTATCACAATTCCAGTGGGTCAGAAGTTTACATACACTAAGTTCGACTCCTCTGCAGAATGCGGC
GATGTTTCGGTAAGGGGTCCGCTATCTAGTGAGCTCTTACGCGTGCTAGCCTTGATATCGAATTCGGAGC
ACTGTCCTCCGAACGTCGGAGCACTGTCCTCCGAACGTCGGAGCACTGTCCTCCGAACGTCGGAGCACTG
TCCTCCGAACGGAGCATGTCCTCCGAACGTCGGAGCACTGTCCTCCGAACGACTAGTTAGGCGTGTACGG
TGGGAGGCCTATATAAGCAGAGCTCGTTTAGTGAACCGTCAGATCGCCTGGAGACGCCATCCACGCTGTT
TTGACCTCCATAGAAGACACCGGGACCGATCCAGCCTCTCGACATTCGTTGGATCGGCCTCTGAGGCCAT
GAGCGAGCTGATTAAGGAGAACATGCACATGAAGCTGTACATGGAGGGCACCGTGGACAACCATCACTTC
AAGTGCACATCCGAGGGCGAAGGCAAGCCCTACGAGGGCACCCAGACCATGAGAATCAAGGTGGTCGAGG
GCGGCCCTCTCCCCTTCGCCTTCGACATCCTGGCTACTAGCTTCCTCTACGGCAGCAAGACCTTCATCAA
CCACACCCAGGGCATCCCCGACTTCTTCAAGCAGTCCTTCCCTGAGGGCTTCACATGGGAGAGAGTCACC
ACATACGAAGACGGGGGCGTGCTGACCGCTACCCAGGACACCAGCCTCCAGGACGGCTGCCTCATCTACA
ACGTCAAGATCAGAGGGGTGAACTTCACATCCAACGGCCCTGTGATGCAGAAGAAAACACTCGGCTGGGA
GGCCTTCACCGAGACGCTGTACCCCGCTGACGGCGGCCTGGAAGGCAGAAACGACATGGCCCTGAAGCTC
GTGGGCGGGAGCCATCTGATCGCAAACATCAAGACCACATATAGATCCAAGAAACCCGCTAAGAACCTCA
AGATGCCTGGCGTCTACTATGTGGACTACAGACTGGAAAGAATCAAGGAGGCCAACAACGAGACCTACGT
CGAGCAGCACGAGGTGGCAGTGGCCAGATACTGCGACCTCCCTAGCAAACTGGGGCACAAGCTTAATTAA
GATCCTTGACTATTCGAAGGCCTGTCAGGCCGCTTCGAGCAGACATGATAAGATACATTGATGAGTTTGG
ACAAACCACAACTAGAATGCAGTGAAAAAAATGCTTTATTTGTGAAATTTGTGATGCTATTGCTTTATTT
GTAACCATTATAAGCTGCAATAAACAAGTTAACAACAACAATTGCATTCATTTTATGTTTCAGGTTCAGG
GGGAGGTGTGGGAGGTTTTTTAAAGCAAGTAAAACCTCTACAAATGTGGTAAAATCGATAAGGATCCGTC
GACCGGTACCTAGGCGAGACCCTGTCACAAAATAAAGTAAGCCCGGACTGAGTGCGGAAAGGCGGGCCTG
GCGGGTCTGGTCTCCCCATGCGGGCCACCAGAGGCCCTGCAGCCTTCAGTCGCTTGAAGGGGTAATGGCG
CTTCCACTCACAAACATGGCGGACAGAGCGTGTGAACGAGATGAACAGCCCCTCAAAAATATGGCCGCCG
AGGCTGGACGGCCGTGCCCCAGCAGCACCGCCTCCGCGCCCCACGTGATCTCTCGCCGGGCACAGCGCTG
ACCGCGGAGGTCCAACCGGAAGAATGTCCGGATTGGACATTCGGAAGAGGGCCCGCCTTCCCTGGGGAAT
CTCTGCGCACGCGCAGAACGCTTCGACCAATGAAAACACAGGAAGCCGTCCGCGCAACCGCGTTGCGTCA
CTTCTGCCGCCCCTGTTTCAAGGTATATAGCCGTAGACGGAACTTCGCCTTTCTCTCGGCCTTAGCGCCA
TTTTTTTGGGTGAGTGTTTTTTGGTTCCTGCGTTGGGATTCCGTGTACAATCCATAGACATCTGACCTCG
GCACTTAGCATCATCACAGCAAACTAACTGTAGCCTTTCTCTCTTTCCCTGTAGAAACCTCTGCACCTGA
GGCCACCAAACTAGCCACCATGGCCAAGTTGACCAGTGCCGTTCCGGTGCTCACCGCGCGCGACGTCGCC
GGAGCGGTCGAGTTCTGGACCGACCGGCTCGGGTTCTCCCGGGACTTCGTGGAGGACGACTTCGCCGGTG
TGGTCCGGGACGACGTGACCCTGTTCATCAGCGCGGTCCAGGACCAGGTGGTGCCGGACAACACCCTGGC
CTGGGTGTGGGTGCGCGGCCTGGACGAGCTGTACGCCGAGTGGTCGGAGGTCGTGTCCACGAACTTCCGG
GACGCCTCCGGGCCGGCCATGACCGAGATCGGCGAGCAGCCGTGGGGGCGGGAGTTCGCCCTGCGCGACC
CGGCCGGCAACTGCGTGCACTTCGTGGCCGAGGAGCAGGACTGATTCGAAGGCCTGTCGTGAAGCTTGGG
GATCAATTCTCTAGAGCTCGCTGATCAGCCTCGACTGTGCCTTCTAGTTGCCAGCCATCTGTTGTTTGCC
CCTCCCCCGTGCCTTCCTTGACCCTGGAAGGTGCCCCACTGTCCTTTCCTAATAAAATGAGGAAATTGCA
TCGCATTGTCTGAGTAGGTGTCATTCTATTCTGGGGGGTGGGGTGGGGCAGGACAGCAAGGGGGAGGATT
GGGAAGACAATAGCAGGCATGCTGGGGATGCGGTGGGCTCTATGGCTTCTGAGGCGGAAAGAACCAGCTG
GGCCTACTAGCTACTCGGGACCCCTTACCGAAACATCGCCGCATTCTGCAGAGGAGTCGAGTGTATGTAA
ACTTCTGACCCACTGGGAATGTGATGAAAGAAATAAAAGCTGAAATGAATCATTCTCTCTACTATTATTC
TGATATTTCACATTCTTAAAATAAAGTGGTGATCCTAACTGACCTAAGACAGGGAATTTTTACTAGGATT
AAATGTCAGGAATTGTGAAAAAGTGAGTTTAAATGTATTTGGCTAAGGTGTATGTAAACTTCCGACTTCA
ACTGTATAGGGATCCGCTTCCTCGCTCACTGACTCGCTGCGCTCGGTCGTTCGGCTGCGGCGAGCGGTAT
CAGCTCACTCAAAGGCGGTAATACGGTTATCCACAGAATCAGGGGATAACGCAGGAAAGAACATGTGAGC
AAAAGGCCAGCAAAAGGCCAGGAACCGTAAAAAGGCCGCGTTGCTGGCGTTTTTCCATAGGCTCCGCCCC
CCTGACGAGCATCACAAAAATCGACGCTCAAGTCAGAGGTGGCGAAACCCGACAGGACTATAAAGATACC
AGGCGTTTCCCCCTGGAAGCTCCCTCGTGCGCTCTCCTGTTCCGACCCTGCCGCTTACCGGATACCTGTC
CGCCTTTCTCCCTTCGGGAAGCGTGGCGCTTTCTCATAGCTCACGCTGTAGGTATCTCAGTTCGGTGTAG
GTCGTTCGCTCCAAGCTGGGCTGTGTGCACGAACCCCCCGTTCAGCCCGACCGCTGCGCCTTATCCGGTA
ACTATCGTCTTGAGTCCAACCCGGTAAGACACGACTTATCGCCACTGGCAGCAGCCACTGGTAACAGGAT
TAGCAGAGCGAGGTATGTAGGCGGTGCTACAGAGTTCTTGAAGTGGTGGCCTAACTACGGCTACACTAGA
AGAACAGTATTTGGTATCTGCGCTCTGCTGAAGCCAGTTACCTTCGGAAAAAGAGTTGGTAGCTCTTGAT
CCGGCAAACAAACCACCGCTGGTAGCGGTGGTTTTTTTGTTTGCAAGCAGCAGATTACGCGCAGAAAAAA
AGGATCTCAAGAAGATCCTTTGATCTTTTCTACGGGGTCTGACGCTCAGTGGAACGAAAACTCACGTTAA
GGGATTTTGGTCATGAGATTATCAAAAAGGATCTTCACCTAGATCCTTTTAAATTAAAAATGAAGTTTTA
AATCAATCTAAAGTATATATGAGTAAACTTGGTCTGACAGTTACCAATGCTTAATCAGTGAGGCACCTAT
CTCAGCGATCTGTCTATTTCGTTCATCCATAGTTGCCTGACTCCCCGTCGTGTAGATAACTACGATACGG
GAGGGCTTACCATCTGGCCCCAGTGCTGCAATGATACCGCGAGACCCACGCTCACCGGCTCCAGATTTAT
CAGCAATAAACCAGCCAGCCGGAAGGGCCGAGCGCAGAAGTGGTCCTGCAACTTTATCCGCCTCCATCCA
GTCTATTAATTGTTGCCGGGAAGCTAGAGTAAGTAGTTCGCCAGTTAATAGTTTGCGCAACGTTGTTGCC
ATTGCTACAGGCATCGTGGTGTCACGCTCGTCGTTTGGTATGGCTTCATTCAGCTCCGGTTCCCAACGAT
CAAGGCGAGTTACATGATCCCCCATGTTGTGCAAAAAAGCGGTTAGCTCCTTCGGTCCTCCGATCGTTGT
CAGAAGTAAGTTGGCCGCAGTGTTATCACTCATGGTTATGGCAGCACTGCATAATTCTCTTACTGTCATG
CCATCCGTAAGATGCTTTTCTGTGACTGGTGAGTACTCAACCAAGTCATTCTGAGAATAGTGTATGCGGC
GACCGAGTTGCTCTTGCCCGGCGTCAATACGGGATAATACCGCGCCACATAGCAGAACTTTAAAAGTGCT
CATCATTGGAAAACGTTCTTCGGGGCGAAAACTCTCAAGGATCTTACCGCTGTTGAGATCCAGTTCGATG
TAACCCACTCGTGCACCCAACTGATCTTCAGCATCTTTTACTTTCACCAGCGTTTCTGGGTGAGCAAAAA
CAGGAAGGCAAAATGCCGCAAAAAAGGGAATAAGGGCGACACGGAAATGTTGAATACTCATACTCTTCCT
TTTTCAATATTATTGAAGCATTTATCAGGGTTATTGTCTCATGAGCGGATACATATTTGAATGTATTTAG
AAAAATAAACAAATAGGGGTTCCGCGCACATTTCCCCGAAAAGTGCCACCTGATGCGGTGTGAAATACCG
CACAGATGCGTAAGGAGAAAATACCGCATCAGGAAATTGTAAGCGTTAATATTTTGTTAAAATTGGATCC
CTATACAGTTGAAGTCGGAAGTTTACATACACTTAAGTTGGAGTCATTAAAACTCGTTTTTCAACTACTC
CACAAATTTCTTGTTAACAAACAATAGTTTTGGCAAGTCAGTTAGGA
